Addgene plasmid #218726: pEGFP-C1-IFT54
Purpose: Expresses N-terminally EGFP-tagged IFT54 in mammalian cells
Depositing lab: Kazuhisa Nakayama. Depositing organization: Kyoto University, Graduate School of Pharmaceutical Sciences. Publication: Multiple interactions of the dynein-2 complex with the IFT-B complex are required for effective intraflagellar transport. Hiyamizu S, Qiu H, Vuolo L, Stevenson NL, Shak C, Heesom KJ, Hamada Y, Tsurumi Y, Chiba S, Katoh Y, Stephens DJ, Nakayama K. J Cell Sci. 2023 Mar 1;136(5):jcs260462. doi: 10.1242/jcs.260462. Epub 2023 Feb 7. PubMed 36632779.
Backbone
  Vector backbone: pEGFP-C1
  Backbone manufacturer: Clontech
  Backbone size w/o insert (bp): 4731
  Vector type: Mammalian Expression
  Selectable markers: Neomycin (select with G418)
Growth in bacteria
  Bacterial resistance: Kanamycin, 50 μg/mL
  Growth temperature: 37°C
  Growth strain: DH5alpha
  Copy number: High Copy
Gene/Insert
  Gene/Insert name: IFT54
  Species: H. sapiens (human)
  Insert size (bp): 1998
  Entrez Gene: TRAF3IP1 (a.k.a. CFAP116, FAP116, IFT54, MIP-T3, MIPT3, SLSN9)
  Promoter: CMV
  Tag / fusion protein: EGFP (N terminal on backbone)
  Cloning method: Restriction Enzyme; 5′ cloning site BglII (not destroyed); 3′ cloning site XhoI/SalI (destroyed during cloning)
  Sequencing primers: 5′ CTGAGCAAAGACCCCAACGAG; 3′ GAAATTTGTGATGCTATTGC
Terms and licenses: Academic/Nonprofit Terms; Industry Terms: Not Available to Industry
How to cite: pEGFP-C1-IFT54 was a gift from Kazuhisa Nakayama (Addgene plasmid # 218726 ; http://n2t.net/addgene:218726 ; RRID:Addgene_218726)
