[The description below was written by a language model from this plasmid's Addgene catalogue record and pLannotate feature annotations shown in this document.]
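Description:
pEGFP-C1-IFT54 is a mammalian expression plasmid built on the Clontech pEGFP-C1 backbone that produces human IFT54 (the product of the TRAF3IP1 gene, also known as MIP-T3) with EGFP fused to its N terminus. It replicates in E. coli from a high-copy ColE1/pUC-type origin and also carries an f1 phage origin. A single Tn5 aminoglycoside phosphotransferase (NeoR/KanR) cassette serves both hosts. A bacterial bla-type promoter drives it for kanamycin selection in bacteria, and the SV40 enhancer/early promoter with an HSV TK polyadenylation signal drives it for G418 selection of transfected mammalian cells.

The expression unit consists of the human CMV immediate-early enhancer and promoter, the EGFP coding sequence, and the IFT54 open reading frame placed a short linker downstream, followed by the remnant of the multiple cloning site and the SV40 poly(A) signal. The insert was cloned by restriction digestion, retaining the 5′ BglII site and destroying the 3′ site through an XhoI/SalI junction. The automated annotation labels the insert by its closest database match, mouse Traf3ip1, whereas the catalogue entry gives the species as human. The annotated span is also somewhat shorter than the stated insert size, and the sequenced plasmid (6,585 nt) is a little smaller than backbone plus insert would suggest. Small hits to large T antigen, ble and bGH poly(A) are fragments and probably residual backbone sequence rather than functional elements.

IFT54 is a subunit of the IFT-B intraflagellar transport complex. The associated publication concerns interactions between the dynein-2 complex and IFT-B, so this construct fits fluorescence localisation and GFP-based protein interaction studies in cultured cells.
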