Features (pLannotate 1.2.2; 15 found; start..end, strand, type, name):
     61..364     +  enhancer       CMV enhancer: human cytomegalovirus immediate early enhancer
    365..568     +  promoter       CMV promoter: human cytomegalovirus (CMV) immediate early promoter
    613..1329    +  CDS            EGFP: EGFP is a basic (constitutively fluorescent) green fluorescent protein published in 1996, derived from Aequorea victoria. It is reported to be a rapidly-maturing weak dimer with moderate acid sensitivity.
   1345..3219    +  CDS            Traf3ip1: MIPT3_MOUSE - Also known as Ift54, Mipt3. Experimental evidence at protein level: Swiss-Prot protein existence level 1. Plays an inhibitory role on IL13 signaling by binding to IL13RA1. Involved in suppression of IL13-induced STAT6 phosphorylation, transcriptional activity and DNA-binding. Recruits TRAF3 and DISC1 to the microtubules (By similarity). Involved in epithelial morphogenesis and in the regulation of microtubule cytoskeleton organization. Is a negative regulator of microtubule stability, acting through the control of MAP4 levels (PubMed:26487268). Involved in ciliogenesis (PubMed:21
   3224..3249    +  misc_feature   MCS (fragment): multiple cloning site
   3266..3350    +  CDS            large T antigen (fragment): large T antigen from SV40 (simian virus 40)
   3373..3494    +  polyA_signal   SV40 poly(A) signal: SV40 polyadenylation signal
   3528..3956    -  rep_origin     f1 ori (sequence partly withheld): f1 bacteriophage origin of replication; arrow indicates direction of (+) strand synthesis
   3983..4087    +  promoter       AmpR promoter: bla
   4089..4446    +  promoter       SV40 promoter: SV40 enhancer and early promoter
   4481..5275    +  CDS            NeoR/KanR: aminoglycoside phosphotransferase from Tn5; aph(3')-II (or nptII); confers resistance to neomycin, kanamycin, and G418 (Geneticin®)
   5296..5448    +  CDS            ble (fragment): BLE_KLEPN - Experimental evidence at protein level: Swiss-Prot protein existence level 1. Binding protein with a strong affinity to the bleomycin family of antibiotics. Binds to CL990; an antimitotic-antibiotic compound. From Klebsiella pneumoniae.
   5507..5554    +  polyA_signal   HSV TK poly(A) signal: herpes simplex virus thymidine kinase polyadenylation signal (Cole and Stacy, 1985)
   5645..5661    -  polyA_signal   bGH poly(A) signal (fragment): bovine growth hormone polyadenylation signal
   5883..6471    +  rep_origin     ori: high-copy-number ColE1/pMB1/pBR322/pUC origin of replication
>Addgene plasmid #218726 | pEGFP-C1-IFT54 | addgene full sequence | sequence record 434242 | Addgene NGS Result
TAGTTATTAATAGTAATCAATTACGGGGTCATTAGTTCATAGCCCATATATGGAGTTCCGCGTTACATAA
CTTACGGTAAATGGCCCGCCTGGCTGACCGCCCAACGACCCCCGCCCATTGACGTCAATAATGACGTATG
TTCCCATAGTAACGCCAATAGGGACTTTCCATTGACGTCAATGGGTGGAGTATTTACGGTAAACTGCCCA
CTTGGCAGTACATCAAGTGTATCATATGCCAAGTACGCCCCCTATTGACGTCAATGACGGTAAATGGCCC
GCCTGGCATTATGCCCAGTACATGACCTTATGGGACTTTCCTACTTGGCAGTACATCTACGTATTAGTCA
TCGCTATTACCATGGTGATGCGGTTTTGGCAGTACATCAATGGGCGTGGATAGCGGTTTGACTCACGGGG
ATTTCCAAGTCTCCACCCCATTGACGTCAATGGGAGTTTGTTTTGGCACCAAAATCAACGGGACTTTCCA
AAATGTCGTAACAACTCCGCCCCATTGACGCAAATGGGCGGTAGGCGTGTACGGTGGGAGGTCTATATAA
GCAGAGCTGGTTTAGTGAACCGTCAGATCCGCTAGCGCTACCGGTCGCCACCATGGTGAGCAAGGGCGAG
GAGCTGTTCACCGGGGTGGTGCCCATCCTGGTCGAGCTGGACGGCGACGTAAACGGCCACAAGTTCAGCG
TGTCCGGCGAGGGCGAGGGCGATGCCACCTACGGCAAGCTGACCCTGAAGTTCATCTGCACCACCGGCAA
GCTGCCCGTGCCCTGGCCCACCCTCGTGACCACCCTGACCTACGGCGTGCAGTGCTTCAGCCGCTACCCC
GACCACATGAAGCAGCACGACTTCTTCAAGTCCGCCATGCCCGAAGGCTACGTCCAGGAGCGCACCATCT
TCTTCAAGGACGACGGCAACTACAAGACCCGCGCCGAGGTGAAGTTCGAGGGCGACACCCTGGTGAACCG
CATCGAGCTGAAGGGCATCGACTTCAAGGAGGACGGCAACATCCTGGGGCACAAGCTGGAGTACAACTAC
AACAGCCACAACGTCTATATCATGGCCGACAAGCAGAAGAACGGCATCAAGGTGAACTTCAAGATCCGCC
ACAACATCGAGGACGGCAGCGTGCAGCTCGCCGACCACTACCAGCAGAACACCCCCATCGGCGACGGCCC
CGTGCTGCTGCCCGACAACCACTACCTGAGCACCCAGTCCGCCCTGAGCAAAGACCCCAACGAGAAGCGC
GATCACATGGTCCTGCTGGAGTTCGTGACCGCCGCCGGGATCACTCTCGGCATGGACGAGCTGTACAAGT
CCGGACTCAGATCCATGAACGCGGCGGTGGTGAGGCGGACGCAGGAGGCGCTGGGGAAAGTGATTCGGAG
GCCGCCGCTGACAGAGAAGCTGCTGAGCAAGCCCCCGTTCCGCTACCTGCACGACATCATCACGGAGGTG
ATTAGAATGACTGGTTTCATGAAGGGCCTCTACACAGACGCCGAGATGAAGTCTGATAATGTGAAGGATA
AAGATGCAAAAATTAGCTTCCTACAAAAGGCCATAGACGTGGTTGTAATGGTGTCGGGAGAGCCACTGTT
GGCCAAACCAGCCCGAATCGTGGCGGGGCATGAGCCTGAAAGAACAAACGAGCTGCTCCAGATAATTGGA
AAATGCTGTCTCAACAAGCTCTCTAGTGACGATGCGGTGCGGAGGGTTTTAGCTGGAGAGAAGGGAGAAG
TGAAAGGCCGGGCCTCACTGACCTCAAGATCTCAGGAATTGGATAATAAGAATGTGCGAGAAGAAGAGTC
CAGAGTTCACAAAAATACAGAGGATAGAGGAGACGCTGAAATAAAAGAGAGAAGTACAAGCAGAGATCGA
AAACAGAAGGAAGAATTGAAAGAAGACCGCAAGCCAAGAGAAAAGGACAAGGACAAGGAGAAGGCCAAGG
AGAATGGCGGAAACAGACACAGAGAAGGGGAGAGAGAGAGAGCCAAAGCCCGGGCCAGGCCAGACAGCGA
GCGACAGAAAGACAGAGGCAACAGGGAGCGGGACAGAGACTCCGAGCGCAAGAAGGAGACAGAGAGAAAG
AGTGAGGGGGGGAAAGAGAAGGAGAGACTGAGAGACAGGGACCGAGAGCGCGACCGGGACAAAGGGAAGG
ACAGGGACAGACGGAGAGTGAAAAACGGGGAGCACTCCTGGGACCTGGACAGGGAGAAGAACAGAGAGCA
TGACAAACCCGAGAAAAAGTCAGCAAGCTCAGGGGAGATGTCTAAAAAGTTATCAGATGGAACTTTTAAA
GACTCCAAGGCTGAAACAGAGACTGAGATTTCCACTAGAGCTTCCAAGTCATTGACAACAAAAACATCAA
AACGGCGATCCAAAAATTCAGTGGAAGGTGACTCCACCAGTGATGCAGAAGGAGATGCTGGACCTGCTGG
CCAAGATAAGTCTGAGGTGCCAGAGACTCCAGAAATTCCTAATGAGCTTTCATCCAACATCAGAAGAATT
CCTCGGCCTGGGAGTGCAAGACCAGCCCCTCCCCGGGTCAAACGGCAAGACAGCATGGAGGCGCTACAAA
TGGATAGGTCAGGGAGTGGTAAAACCGTTTCAAATGTGATTACAGAGTCACACAATTCTGACAATGAAGA
GGATGATCAATTTGTGGTGGAAGCTGCCCCTCAGCTCTCTGAAATGTCAGAAATTGAAATGGTAACAGCA
GTGGAACTAGAAGAAGAGGAGAAGCATGGTGGACTTGTGAAAAAAATTTTGGAGACGAAGAAAGATTATG
AGAAATTGCAGCAGTCACCCAAACCTGGGGAGAAGGAGCGATCTCTCTTTGAGTCGGCATGGAAGAAGGA
GAAGGACATCGTTTCCAAGGAGATAGAGAAGCTCCGCACGTCCATCCAGACCCTGTGCAAGAGCGCACTT
CCCCTGGGGAAGATCATGGACTACATCCAGGAAGACGTGGATGCCATGCAGAATGAGCTGCAGATGTGGC
ACAGCGAGAACAGGCAGCACGCCGAGGCCCTGCAGCAGGAGCAGAGGATCACAGACTGTGCCGTGGAGCC
CTTAAAGGCTGAGCTCGCGGAGCTGGAGCAGCTGATCAAAGACCAGCAAGACAAGATCTGTGCTGTGAAG
GCCAACATCCTCAAGAATGAAGAAAAAATCCAGAAAATGGTATATAGTATCAATTTGACTTCGAGAAGGT
GACTCGACGGTACCGCGGGCCCGGGATCCACCGGATCTAGATAACTGATCATAATCAGCCATACCACATT
TGTAGAGGTTTTACTTGCTTTAAAAAACCTCCCACACCTCCCCCTGAACCTGAAACATAAAATGAATGCA
ATTGTTGTTGTTAACTTGTTTATTGCAGCTTATAATGGTTACAAATAAAGCAATAGCATCACAAATTTCA
CAAATAAAGCATTTTTTTCACTGCATTCTAGTTGTGGTTTGTCCAAACTCATCAATGTATCTTAACGCGT
AAATTGTAAGCGTTAATATTTTGTTAAAATTCGCGTTAAATTTTTGTTAAATCAGCTCATTTTTTAACCA
ATAGGCCGAAATCGGCAAAATCCCTTATAAATCAAAAGAATAGACCGAGATAGGGT
[37 nt withheld, positions 3627-3663]
AAAGAACGTGGACTCCAACGTCAAAGG
[49 nt withheld, positions 3691-3739]
T
[91 nt withheld, positions 3741-3831]
G
[124 nt withheld, positions 3833-3956]
CAGGTGGCACTTTTCGGGGAAATGTGCGCGGAACCCCTATTTGTTTATTTTTCTAAATACATTCAAATAT
GTATCCGCTCATGAGACAATAACCCTGATAAATGCTTCAATAATATTGAAAAAGGAAGAGTCCTGAGGCG
GAAAGAACCAGCTGTGGAATGTGTGTCAGTTAGGGTGTGGAAAGTCCCCAGGCTCCCCAGCAGGCAGAAG
TATGCAAAGCATGCATCTCAATTAGTCAGCAACCAGGTGTGGAAAGTCCCCAGGCTCCCCAGCAGGCAGA
AGTATGCAAAGCATGCATCTCAATTAGTCAGCAACCATAGTCCCGCCCCTAACTCCGCCCATCCCGCCCC
TAACTCCGCCCAGTTCCGCCCATTCTCCGCCCCATGGCTGACTAATTTTTTTTATTTATGCAGAGGCCGA
GGCCGCCTCGGCCTCTGAGCTATTCCAGAAGTAGTGAGGAGGCTTTTTTGGAGGCCTAGGCTTTTGCAAA
GATCGATCAAGAGACAGGATGAGGATCGTTTCGCATGATTGAACAAGATGGATTGCACGCAGGTTCTCCG
GCCGCTTGGGTGGAGAGGCTATTCGGCTATGACTGGGCACAACAGACAATCGGCTGCTCTGATGCCGCCG
TGTTCCGGCTGTCAGCGCAGGGGCGCCCGGTTCTTTTTGTCAAGACCGACCTGTCCGGTGCCCTGAATGA
ACTGCAAGACGAGGCAGCGCGGCTATCGTGGCTGGCCACGACGGGCGTTCCTTGCGCAGCTGTGCTCGAC
GTTGTCACTGAAGCGGGAAGGGACTGGCTGCTATTGGGCGAAGTGCCGGGGCAGGATCTCCTGTCATCTC
ACCTTGCTCCTGCCGAGAAAGTATCCATCATGGCTGATGCAATGCGGCGGCTGCATACGCTTGATCCGGC
TACCTGCCCATTCGACCACCAAGCGAAACATCGCATCGAGCGAGCACGTACTCGGATGGAAGCCGGTCTT
GTCGATCAGGATGATCTGGACGAAGAGCATCAGGGGCTCGCGCCAGCCGAACTGTTCGCCAGGCTCAAGG
CGAGCATGCCCGACGGCGAGGATCTCGTCGTGACCCATGGCGATGCCTGCTTGCCGAATATCATGGTGGA
AAATGGCCGCTTTTCTGGATTCATCGACTGTGGCCGGCTGGGTGTGGCGGACCGCTATCAGGACATAGCG
TTGGCTACCCGTGATATTGCTGAAGAGCTTGGCGGCGAATGGGCTGACCGCTTCCTCGTGCTTTACGGTA
TCGCCGCTCCCGATTCGCAGCGCATCGCCTTCTATCGCCTTCTTGACGAGTTCTTCTGAGCGGGACTCTG
GGGTTCGAAATGACCGACCAAGCGACGCCCAACCTGCCATCACGAGATTTCGATTCCACCGCCGCCTTCT
ATGAAAGGTTGGGCTTCGGAATCGTTTTCCGGGACGCCGGCTGGATGATCCTCCAGCGCGGGGATCTCAT
GCTGGAGTTCTTCGCCCACCCTAGGGGGAGGCTAACTGAAACACGGAAGGAGACAATACCGGAAGGAACC
CGCGCTATGACGGCAATAAAAAGACAGAATAAAACGCACGGTGTTGGGTCGTTTGTTCATAAACGCGGGG
TTCGGTCCCAGGGCTGGCACTCTGTCGATACCCCACCGAGACCCCATTGGGGCCAATACGCCCGCGTTTC
TTCCTTTTCCCCACCCCACCCCCCAAGTTCGGGTGAAGGCCCAGGGCTCGCAGCCAACGTCGGGGCGGCA
GGCCCTGCCATAGCCTCAGGTTACTCATATATACTTTAGATTGATTTAAAACTTCATTTTTAATTTAAAA
GGATCTAGGTGAAGATCCTTTTTGATAATCTCATGACCAAAATCCCTTAACGTGAGTTTTCGTTCCACTG
AGCGTCAGACCCCGTAGAAAAGATCAAAGGATCTTCTTGAGATCCTTTTTTTCTGCGCGTAATCTGCTGC
TTGCAAACAAAAAAACCACCGCTACCAGCGGTGGTTTGTTTGCCGGATCAAGAGCTACCAACTCTTTTTC
CGAAGGTAACTGGCTTCAGCAGAGCGCAGATACCAAATACTGTTCTTCTAGTGTAGCCGTAGTTAGGCCA
CCACTTCAAGAACTCTGTAGCACCGCCTACATACCTCGCTCTGCTAATCCTGTTACCAGTGGCTGCTGCC
AGTGGCGATAAGTCGTGTCTTACCGGGTTGGACTCAAGACGATAGTTACCGGATAAGGCGCAGCGGTCGG
GCTGAACGGGGGGTTCGTGCACACAGCCCAGCTTGGAGCGAACGACCTACACCGAACTGAGATACCTACA
GCGTGAGCTATGAGAAAGCGCCACGCTTCCCGAAGGGAGAAAGGCGGACAGGTATCCGGTAAGCGGCAGG
GTCGGAACAGGAGAGCGCACGAGGGAGCTTCCAGGGGGAAACGCCTGGTATCTTTATAGTCCTGTCGGGT
TTCGCCACCTCTGACTTGAGCGTCGATTTTTGTGATGCTCGTCAGGGGGGCGGAGCCTATGGAAAAACGC
CAGCAACGCGGCCTTTTTACGGTTCCTGGCCTTTTGCTGGCCTTTTGCTCACATGTTCTTTCCTGCGTTA
TCCCCTGATTCTGTGGATAACCGTATTACCGCCATGCAT
